Addgene plasmid #114609: pTWIN1-His6-Ssp-Htt2-90(A2C)-15Q-P70C
Purpose: Bacterial expression of Htt fragment containing amino acids 2-90, with A2C & P70C cysteine mutations and a 15 polyQ repeat
Depositing lab: Hilal Lashuel. Depositing organization: Swiss Federal Institute of Technology (EPFL). Publication: Monomeric Huntingtin Exon 1 Has Similar Overall Structural Features for Wild-Type and Pathological Polyglutamine Lengths. Warner JB 4th, Ruff KM, Tan PS, Lemke EA, Pappu RV, Lashuel HA. J Am Chem Soc. 2017 Oct 18;139(41):14456-14469. doi: 10.1021/jacs.7b06659. Epub 2017 Oct 9. PubMed 28937758.
Backbone
  Vector backbone: pTWIN1
  Backbone manufacturer: NEB
  Vector type: Bacterial Expression
Growth in bacteria
  Bacterial resistance: Ampicillin, 100 μg/mL
  Growth temperature: 30°C
  Growth strain: NEB Stable
  Copy number: Low Copy
Gene/Insert
  Gene/Insert name: Huntingtin Exon1 fragment
  Species: H. sapiens (human)
  Mutation: A2C, P70C; 15 polyQ repeat
  Entrez Gene: HTT (a.k.a. HD, IT15, LOMARS)
  Tag / fusion protein: His6-Ssp DnaB intein (N terminal on backbone)
  Cloning method: Ligation Independent Cloning
  Sequencing primers: 5′ T7; 3′ T7-Term
Terms and licenses: Academic/Nonprofit Terms; Industry Terms: Not Available to Industry
How to cite: pTWIN1-His6-Ssp-Htt2-90(A2C)-15Q-P70C was a gift from Hilal Lashuel (Addgene plasmid # 114609 ; http://n2t.net/addgene:114609 ; RRID:Addgene_114609)
