[The description below was written by a language model from this plasmid's Addgene catalogue record and pLannotate feature annotations shown in this document.]
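Description:
pTWIN1-His6-Ssp-Htt2-90(A2C)-15Q-P70C is a bacterial expression plasmid built on the NEB pTWIN1 intein-fusion backbone for producing a fragment of human huntingtin exon 1 in E. coli. It is selected with ampicillin through the bla (AmpR) gene and replicates from a ColE1/pMB1-type origin accompanied by the rop gene and a partial bom region, consistent with the low copy number given in the catalogue entry. An M13 phage origin is also present, along with remnants of a tetracycline resistance gene and an mbeC fragment that appear only as non-functional backbone fragments.

Expression is driven by a T7 promoter with an adjacent lac operator and the T7 gene 10 ribosome binding site, and the plasmid carries its own lacI gene, so transcription is repressed until induction with IPTG in a host supplying T7 RNA polymerase. A T7 terminator closes the cassette, and rrnB T1 terminator elements lie upstream of the promoter. The encoded protein is an N-terminal His6 tag and Ssp DnaB intein fused to huntingtin residues 2-90 with a 15-glutamine repeat and the substitutions A2C and P70C. The automated annotation labels the intein region as DnaB fragments by homology to a mycobacterial entry, and it does not annotate the His tag or the huntingtin insert, which presumably occupies the unannotated stretch downstream of the intein; a short hit to a T7 gene 10B-derived solubility tag just before the terminator may be incidental. In pTWIN1 systems the Ssp DnaB intein can be induced to cleave at its C-terminus, releasing the downstream protein without the tag, here presumably beginning at the introduced cysteine. The two engineered cysteines would provide defined sites for thiol-directed modification such as labelling, which would suit the associated study of monomeric exon 1 structure across polyglutamine lengths, although the record does not state this purpose.
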