Features (pLannotate 1.2.2; 21 found; start..end, strand, type, name):
    115..201     +  terminator     rrnB T1 terminator: Escherichia coli rrnB; transcription terminator T1 from the E. coli rrnB gene
    336..354     +  promoter       T7 promoter: promoter for bacteriophage T7 RNA polymerase
    355..379     +  protein_bind   lac operator: The lac repressor binds to the lac operator to inhibit transcription in E. coli. This inhibition can be relieved by adding lactose or isopropyl-β-D-thiogalactopyranoside (IPTG). lac repressor encoded by lacI
    394..416     +  RBS            RBS: efficient ribosome binding site from bacteriophage T7 gene 10 (Olins and Rangwala, 1989)
    445..792     +  CDS            dnaB (fragment): DNAB_MYCTU - Experimental evidence at protein level: Swiss-Prot protein existence level 1. The intein is an endonuclease. From Mycobacterium tuberculosis (strain ATCC 25618 / H37Rv).
    778..927     +  CDS            dnaB (fragment): DNAB_MYCTU - Experimental evidence at protein level: Swiss-Prot protein existence level 1. The intein is an endonuclease. From Mycobacterium tuberculosis (strain ATCC 25618 / H37Rv).
   1177..1226    +  CDS            SET1 (fragment): solubility-enhancement tag derived from T7 phage gene 10B
   1234..1281    +  terminator     T7 terminator: transcription terminator for bacteriophage T7 RNA polymerase
   1341..1445    +  promoter       AmpR promoter: bla
   1446..2306    +  CDS            AmpR: β-lactamase; bla; confers resistance to ampicillin, carbenicillin, and related antibiotics
   2348..2861    -  rep_origin     M13 ori (sequence partly withheld): M13 bacteriophage origin of replication; arrow indicates direction of (+) strand synthesis
   2972..3560    +  rep_origin     ori: high-copy-number ColE1/pMB1/pBR322/pUC origin of replication
   3737..3827    -  misc_feature   bom (fragment): basis of mobility region from pBR322
   3929..4120    -  CDS            rop: Rop protein, which maintains plasmids at low copy number; rop
   4161..4271    +  CDS            mbeC (fragment): MBEC_ECOLX - Experimental evidence at protein level: Swiss-Prot protein existence level 1. Required for efficient mobilization of ColE1 plasmid and is thus essential to promote the specific transfer of the plasmid during conjugation. Probably functions by inducing DNA bending, helping the MbeA relaxase to melt the DNA around the nic site and cleave the phosphodiester bond. Binds specifically double-stranded DNA (dsDNA) containing the ColE1 oriT but does not recognize the inverted repeat (IR). From Escherichia coli.
   4306..4628    -  CDS            TcR (fragment): tetracycline efflux protein; tet; confers resistance to tetracycline
   4643..4664    -  protein_bind   CAP binding site: CAP binding activates transcription in the presence of cAMP. E. coli catabolite activator protein
   4677..5759    -  CDS            lacI: lac repressor; lacI; The lac repressor binds to the lac operator to inhibit transcription in E. coli. This inhibition can be relieved by adding lactose or isopropyl-β-D-thiogalactopyranoside (IPTG).
   5760..5837    -  promoter       lacI promoter: lacI
   5845..5938    -  CDS            TcR (fragment): tetracycline efflux protein; tet; confers resistance to tetracycline
   5990..18      +  terminator     rrnB T1 terminator (across the origin): Escherichia coli rrnB; transcription terminator T1 from the E. coli rrnB gene
>Addgene plasmid #114609 | pTWIN1-His6-Ssp-Htt2-90(A2C)-15Q-P70C | addgene full sequence | sequence record 222709 | Addgene NGS Result
CTCCTGAGTAGGACAAATCCGCCGGGAGCGGATTTGAACGTTGCGAAGCAACGGCCCGGAGGGTGGCGGG
CAGGACGCCCGCCATAAACTGCCAGGAATTAATTCCCCAGGCATCAAATAAAACGAAAGGCTCAGTCGAA
AGACTGGGCCTTTCGTTTTATCTGTTGTTTGTCGGTGAACGCTCTCCTGAGTAGGACAAATCCGCCGGGA
GCGGATTTGAACGTTGCGAAGCAACGGCCCGGAGGGTGGCGGGCAGGACGCCCGCCATAAACTGCCAGGA
ATTGGGGATCGGAATTAATTCCCGGTTTAAACCGGGGATCTCGATCCCGCGAAATTAATACGACTCACTA
TAGGGGAATTGTGAGCGGATAACAATTCCCCTCTAGAAATAATTTTGTTTAACTTTAAGAAGGAGATATA
CATATGCATCATCATCACCATCATTCAGGTGCAATTAGCGGTGATAGCCTGATTAGCCTGGCAAGCACCG
GTAAACGTGTTAGCATTAAAGATCTGCTGGATGAGAAAGATTTTGAGATTTGGGCCATTAACGAGCAGAC
CATGAAACTGGAAAGCGCAAAAGTTAGCCGTGTTTTTTGTACCGGCAAAAAACTGGTGTATATCCTGAAA
ACCCGTCTGGGTCGTACCATTAAAGCAACCGCAAATCATCGTTTTCTGACCATTGATGGTTGGAAACGTC
TGGATGAACTGAGCCTGAAAGAACATATTGCACTGCCTCGTAAATTAGAAAGCAGCAGCCTGCAACTGAG
TCCGGAAATTGAAAAACTGTCACAGAGCGATATCTATTGGGATAGCATTGTGAGCATTACCGAAACCGGT
GTTGAAGAAGTTTTTGATCTGACCGTTCCGGGTCCGCACAATTTTGTTGCAAATGATATTATCGTGCACA
ATTGCACCCTGGAAAAGCTGATGAAAGCATTTGAATCGCTGAAATCCTTTCAGCAGCAACAACAACAGCA
ACAGCAACAACAGCAGCAGCAGCAGCCTCCTCCGCCTCCGCCTCCACCACCTCCTCCGCAGTTACCGCAG
CCTCCGCCACAGGCACAGCCGTTACTGCCGCAGCCGCAACCGTGTCCTCCTCCTCCGCCACCCCCACCAG
GTCCGGCAGTTGCAGAAGAACCGCTGCATCGTCCGTAACTGCAGGAAGGGGATCCGGCTGCTAACAAAGC
CCGAAAGGAAGCTGAGTTGGCTGCTGCCACCGCTGAGCAATAACTAGCATAACCCCTTGGGGCCTCTAAA
CGGGTCTTGAGGGGTTTTTTGCTGAAAGGAGGAACTATATCCGGATAACTACGTCAGGTGGCACTTTTCG
GGGAAATGTGCGCGGAACCCCTATTTGTTTATTTTTCTAAATACATTCAAATATGTATCCGCTCATGAGA
CAATAACCCTGATAAATGCTTCAATAATATTGAAAAAGGAAGAGTATGAGTATTCAACATTTCCGTGTCG
CCCTTATTCCCTTTTTTGCGGCATTTTGCCTTCCTGTTTTTGCTCACCCAGAAACGCTGGTGAAAGTAAA
AGATGCTGAAGATCAGTTGGGTGCACGAGTGGGTTACATCGAACTGGATCTCAACAGCGGTAAGATCCTT
GAGAGTTTTCGCCCCGAAGAACGTTTCCCAATGATGAGCACTTTTAAAGTTCTGCTATGTGGCGCGGTAT
TATCCCGTGTTGACGCCGGGCAAGAGCAACTCGGTCGCCGCATACACTATTCTCAGAATGACTTGGTTGA
GTACTCACCAGTCACAGAAAAGCATCTTACGGATGGCATGACAGTAAGAGAATTATGCAGTGCTGCCATA
ACCATGAGTGATAACACTGCGGCCAACTTACTTCTGACAACGATCGGAGGACCGAAGGAGCTAACCGCTT
TTTTGCACAACATGGGGGATCATGTAACTCGCCTTGATCGTTGGGAACCGGAGCTGAATGAAGCCATACC
AAACGACGAGCGTGACACCACGATGCCTGTAGCAATGGCAACAACGTTGCGCAAACTATTAACTGGCGAA
CTACTTACTCTAGCTTCCCGGCAACAATTAATAGACTGGATGGAGGCGGATAAAGTTGCAGGACCACTTC
TGCGCTCGGCCCTTCCGGCTGGCTGGTTTATTGCTGATAAATCTGGAGCCGGTGAGCGTGGGTCTCGCGG
TATCATTGCAGCACTGGGGCCAGATGGTAAGCCCTCCCGTATCGTAGTTATCTACACGACGGGGAGTCAG
GCAACTATGGATGAACGAAATAGACAGATCGCTGAGATAGGTGCCTCACTGATTAAGCATTGGTAACTGT
CAGACCAAGTTTACTCATATATACTTTAGATTGATT
[38 nt withheld, positions 2347-2384]
A
[37 nt withheld, positions 2386-2422]
ATTTTGTTAAAATTCGCGTTAAATTTTTGTTAAATCAGCTCATTTTTTAACCAATAGGCCGAAATCGGCA
AAATCCCTTATAAATCAAAAGAATAGCCCGAGATAGGGT
[37 nt withheld, positions 2532-2568]
AAAGAACGTGGACTCCAACGTCAAAGG
[141 nt withheld, positions 2596-2736]
G
[125 nt withheld, positions 2738-2862]
AAAGGATCTAGGTGAAGATCCTTTTTGATAATCTCATGACCAAAATCCCTTAACGTGAGTTTTCGTTCCA
CTGAGCGTCAGACCCCGTAGAAAAGATCAAAGGATCTTCTTGAGATCCTTTTTTTCTGCGCGTAATCTGC
TGCTTGCAAACAAAAAAACCACCGCTACCAGCGGTGGTTTGTTTGCCGGATCAAGAGCTACCAACTCTTT
TTCCGAAGGTAACTGGCTTCAGCAGAGCGCAGATACCAAATACTGTCCTTCTAGTGTAGCCGTAGTTAGG
CCACCACTTCAAGAACTCTGTAGCACCGCCTACATACCTCGCTCTGCTAATCCTGTTACCAGTGGCTGCT
GCCAGTGGCGATAAGTCGTGTCTTACCGGGTTGGACTCAAGACGATAGTTACCGGATAAGGCGCAGCGGT
CGGGCTGAACGGGGGGTTCGTGCACACAGCCCAGCTTGGAGCGAACGACCTACACCGAACTGAGATACCT
ACAGCGTGAGCTATGAGAAAGCGCCACGCTTCCCGAAGGGAGAAAGGCGGACAGGTATCCGGTAAGCGGC
AGGGTCGGAACAGGAGAGCGCACGAGGGAGCTTCCAGGGGGAAACGCCTGGTATCTTTATAGTCCTGTCG
GGTTTCGCCACCTCTGACTTGAGCGTCGATTTTTGTGATGCTCGTCAGGGGGGCGGAGCCTATGGAAAAA
CGCCAGCAACGCGGCCTTTTTACGGTTCCTGGCCTTTTGCTGGCCTTTTGCTCACATGTTCTTTCCTGCG
TTATCCCCTGATTCTGTGGATAACCGTATTACCGCCTTTGAGTGAGCTGATACCGCTCGCCGCAGCCGAA
CGACCGAGCGCAGCGAGTCAGTGAGCGAGGAAGCTATGGTGCACTCTCAGTACAATCTGCTCTGATGCCG
CATAGTTAAGCCAGTATACACTCCGCTATCGCTACGTGACTGGGTCATGGCTGCGCCCCGACACCCGCCA
ACACCCGCTGACGCGCCCTGACGGGCTTGTCTGCTCCCGGCATCCGCTTACAGACAAGCTGTGACCGTCT
CCGGGAGCTGCATGTGTCAGAGGTTTTCACCGTCATCACCGAAACGCGCGAGGCAGCTGCGGTAAAGCTC
ATCAGCGTGGTCGTGCAGCGATTCACAGATGTCTGCCTGTTCATCCGCGTCCAGCTCGTTGAGTTTCTCC
AGAAGCGTTAATGTCTGGCTTCTGATAAAGCGGGCCATGTTAAGGGCGGTTTTTTCCTGTTTGGTCACTG
ATGCCTCCGTGTAAGGGGGATTTCTGTTCATGGGGGTAATGATACCGATGAAACGAGAGAGGATGCTCAC
GATACGGGTTACTGATGATGAACATGCCCGGTTACTGGAACGTTGTGAGGGTAAACAACTGGCGGTATGG
ATGCGGCGGGACCAGAGAAAAATCACTCAGGGTCAATGCCAGCCGAACGCCAGCAAGACGTAGCCCAGCG
CGTCGGCCGCCATGCCGGCGATAATGGCCTGCTTCTCGCCGAAACGTTTGGTGGCGGGACCAGTGACGAA
GGCTTGAGCGAGGGCGTGCAAGATTCCGAATACCGCAAGCGACAGGCCGATCATCGTCGCGCTCCAGCGA
AAGCGGTCCTCGCCGAAAATGACCCAGAGCGCTGCCGGCACCTGTCCTACGAGTTGCATGATAAAGAAGA
CAGTCATAAGTGCGGCGACGATAGTCATGCCCCGCGCCCACCGGAAGGAGCTGACTGGGTTGAAGGCTCT
CAAGGGCATCGGTCGAGATCCCGGTGCCTAATGAGTGAGCTAACTTACATTAATTGCGTTGCGCTCACTG
CCCGCTTTCCAGTCGGGAAACCTGTCGTGCCAGCTGCATTAATGAATCGGCCAACGCGCGGGGAGAGGCG
GTTTGCGTATTGGGCGCCAGGGTGGTTTTTCTTTTCACCAGTGAGACGGGCAACAGCTGATTGCCCTTCA
CCGCCTGGCCCTGAGAGAGTTGCAGCAAGCGGTCCACGCTGGTTTGCCCCAGCAGGCGAAAATCCTGTTT
GATGGTGGTTAACGGCGGGATATAACATGAGCTGTCTTCGGTATCGTCGTATCCCACTACCGAGATATCC
GCACCAACGCGCAGCCCGGACTCGGTAATGGCGCGCATTGCGCCCAGCGCCATCTGATCGTTGGCAACCA
GCATCGCAGTGGGAACGATGCCCTCATTCAGCATTTGCATGGTTTGTTGAAAACCGGACATGGCACTCCA
GTCGCCTTCCCGTTCCGCTATCGGCTGAATTTGATTGCGAGTGAGATATTTATGCCAGCCAGCCAGACGC
AGACGCGCCGAGACAGAACTTAATGGGCCCGCTAACAGCGCGATTTGCTGGTGACCCAATGCGACCAGAT
GCTCCACGCCCAGTCGCGTACCGTCTTCATGGGAGAAAATAATACTGTTGATGGGTGTCTGGTCAGAGAC
ATCAAGAAATAACGCCGGAACATTAGTGCAGGCAGCTTCCACAGCAATGGCATCCTGGTCATCCAGCGGA
TAGTTAATGATCAGCCCACTGACGCGTTGCGCGAGAAGATTGTGCACCGCCGCTTTACAGGCTTCGACGC
CGCTTCGTTCTACCATCGACACCACCACGCTGGCACCCAGTTGATCGGCGCGAGATTTAATCGCCGCGAC
AATTTGCGACGGCGCGTGCAGGGCCAGACTGGAGGTGGCAACGCCAATCAGCAACGACTGTTTGCCCGCC
AGTTGTTGTGCCACGCGGTTGGGAATGTAATTCAGCTCCGCCATCGCCGCTTCCACTTTTTCCCGCGTTT
TCGCAGAAACGTGGCTGGCCTGGTTCACCACGCGGGAAACGGTCTGATAAGAGACACCGGCATACTCTGC
GACATCGTATAACGTTACTGGTTTCACATTCACCACCCTGAATTGACTCTCTTCCGGGCGCTATCATGCC
ATACCGCGAAAGGTTTTGCGCCATTCGATGGTGTCCGGGATCTCGACGCTCTCCCTTATGCGACTCCTGC
ATTAGGAAGCAGCCCAGTAGTAGGTTGAGGCCGTTGAGCACCGCCGCCGCAAGGAATGGTGCATGCCGGC
ATGCCGCCCTTTCGTCTTCAAGAATTAATTCCCAATTCCCCAGGCATCAAATAAAACGAAAGGCTCAGTC
GAAAGACTGGGCCTTTCGTTTTATCTGTTGTTTGTCGGTGAACGCT
